>Addgene plasmid #84320 | pISH-Pou2f2 | addgene full sequence | sequence record 170970 | Addgene NGS Result
AGAAAAGATCAAAGGATCTTCTTGAGATCCTTTTTTTCTGCGCGTAATCTGCTGCTTGCAAACAAAAAAA
CCACCGCTACCAGCGGTGGTTTGTTTGCCGGATCAAGAGCTACCAACTCTTTTTCCGAAGGTAACTGGCT
TCAGCAGAGCGCAGATACCAAATACTGTTCTTCTAGTGTAGCCGTAGTTAGGCCACCACTTCAAGAACTC
TGTAGCACCGCCTACATACCTCGCTCTGCTAATCCTGTTACCAGTGGCTGCTGCCAGTGGCGATAAGTCG
TGTCTTACCGGGTTGGACTCAAGACGATAGTTACCGGATAAGGCGCAGCGGTCGGGCTGAACGGGGGGTT
CGTGCACACAGCCCAGCTTGGAGCGAACGACCTACACCGAACTGAGATACCTACAGCGTGAGCTATGAGA
AAGCGCCACGCTTCCCGAAGGGAGAAAGGCGGACAGGTATCCGGTAAGCGGCAGGGTCGGAACAGGAGAG
CGCACGAGGGAGCTTCCAGGGGGAAACGCCTGGTATCTTTATAGTCCTGTCGGGTTTCGCCACCTCTGAC
TTGAGCGTCGATTTTTGTGATGCTCGTCAGGGGGGCGGAGCCTATGGAAAAACGCCAGCAACGCGGCCTT
TTTACGGTTCCTGGCCTTTTGCTGGCCTTTTGCTCACATGTTCTTTCCTGCGTTATCCCCTGATTCTGTG
GATAACCGTATTACCGCCTTTGAGTGAGCTGATACCGCTCGCCGCAGCCGAACGACCGAGCGCAGCGAGT
CAGTGAGCGAGGAAGCGGAAGAGCGCCCAATACGCAAACCGCCTCTCCCCGCGCGTTGGCCGATTCATTA
ATGCAGCTGGCACGACAGGTTTCCCGACTGGAAAGCGGGCAGTGAGCGCAACGCAATTAATGTGAGTTAG
CTCACTCATTAGGCACCCCAGGCTTTACACTTTATGCTTCCGGCTCGTATGTTGTGTGGAATTGTGAGCG
GATAACAATTTCACACAGGAAACAGCTATGACCATGATTACGCCAAGCTATTTAGGTGACACTATAGAAT
ACTCAAGCTATGCATCCAACGCGTTGGGAGCTCTCCCATATGGTCGACCTGCAGGCGGCCGCGAATTCAC
TAGTGATTACATCACCCTGTGTGAAGCCCAGCTTGATGCGGCGTTGCTTGAAGGTGCGAGCAAACTGTTC
CAGCTCCTCCAGATCGCTGGGCTCCTCCGGGTGGGAGGGCGGCTCCAAGCATTTCGGGGGCTGTGTAGGA
AGCCCAGCCCGGGGCTGGGAGGTCAGGAGAGCTCCCTGGGTTTGTTGAGGTAGCTGGAATAGATTTGGCG
TTGGTAGCAGGCCTGGCTGACTCTGCTGTGCCTGTGGCAGCAGGAACTGAGCAGGTGGCTGGAGGTGGTG
GCCGGGGACAAGCACCAGCTGCTGGAGCTGGAGGAGTTGCTGTATGTCCCCAGCTAGCTGGCTGCCCGTC
AGCATGAGTTGGGCCTGGGGCAGATGAGGCTGAGCCGGCTGGGGGGGCGGGGGTGCTGCTGGGGCTGAAT
CGCCACTGGGGTCTTCAGCCTTGATCTTGGTGCTGGGGCCAGTTGGGGACACAGAGAATGGGGACGCTTT
ATTCTGGGGGTTCTGATGGTAATCGAATTCCCGCGGCCGCCATGGCGGCCGGGAGCATGCGACGTCGGGC
CCAATTCGCCCTATAGTGAGTCGTATTACAATTCACTGGCCGTCGTTTTACAACGTCGTGACTGGGAAAA
CCCTGGCGTTACCCAACTTAATCGCCTTGCAGCACATCCCCCTTTCGCCAGCTGGCGTAATAGCGAAGAG
GCCCGCACCGATCGCCCTTCCCAACAGTTGCGCAGCCTGAATGGCGAATGG
[124 nt withheld, positions 1872-1995]
C
[91 nt withheld, positions 1997-2087]
A
[49 nt withheld, positions 2089-2137]
CCTTTGACGTTGGAGTCCACGTTCTTT
[37 nt withheld, positions 2165-2201]
ACCCTATCTCGGTCTATTCTTTTGATTTATAAGGGATTTTGCCGATTTCGGCCTATTGGTTAAAAAATGA
GCTGATTTAACAAAAATTTAACGCGAATTTTAACAAAATATTAACGCTTACAATTTCCTGATGCGGTATT
TTCTCCTTACGCATCTGTGCGGTATTTCACACCGCATCAGGTGGCACTTTTCGGGGAAATGTGCGCGGAA
CCCCTATTTGTTTATTTTTCTAAATACATTCAAATATGTATCCGCTCATGAGACAATAACCCTGATAAAT
GCTTCAATAATATTGAAAAAGGAAGAGTATGAGTATTCAACATTTCCGTGTCGCCCTTATTCCCTTTTTT
GCGGCATTTTGCCTTCCTGTTTTTGCTCACCCAGAAACGCTGGTGAAAGTAAAAGATGCTGAAGATCAGT
TGGGTGCACGAGTGGGTTACATCGAACTGGATCTCAACAGCGGTAAGATCCTTGAGAGTTTTCGCCCCGA
AGAACGTTTTCCAATGATGAGCACTTTTAAAGTTCTGCTATGTGGCGCGGTATTATCCCGTATTGACGCC
GGGCAAGAGCAACTCGGTCGCCGCATACACTATTCTCAGAATGACTTGGTTGAGTACTCACCAGTCACAG
AAAAGCATCTTACGGATGGCATGACAGTAAGAGAATTATGCAGTGCTGCCATAACCATGAGTGATAACAC
TGCGGCCAACTTACTTCTGACAACGATCGGAGGACCGAAGGAGCTAACCGCTTTTTTGCACAACATGGGG
GATCATGTAACTCGCCTTGATCGTTGGGAACCGGAGCTGAATGAAGCCATACCAAACGACGAGCGTGACA
CCACGATGCCTGTAGCAATGGCAACAACGTTGCGCAAACTATTAACTGGCGAACTACTTACTCTAGCTTC
CCGGCAACAATTAATAGACTGGATGGAGGCGGATAAAGTTGCAGGACCACTTCTGCGCTCGGCCCTTCCG
GCTGGCTGGTTTATTGCTGATAAATCTGGAGCCGGTGAGCGTGGGTCTCGCGGTATCATTGCAGCACTGG
GGCCAGATGGTAAGCCCTCCCGTATCGTAGTTATCTACACGACGGGGAGTCAGGCAACTATGGATGAACG
AAATAGACAGATCGCTGAGATAGGTGCCTCACTGATTAAGCATTGGTAACTGTCAGACCAAGTTTACTCA
TATATACTTTAGATTGATTTAAAACTTCATTTTTAATTTAAAAGGATCTAGGTGAAGATCCTTTTTGATA
ATCTCATGACCAAAATCCCTTAACGTGAGTTTTCGTTCCACTGAGCGTCAGACCCCGT
Features (pLannotate 1.2.2; 14 found; start..end, strand, type, name):
     22..610     +  rep_origin     ori: high-copy-number ColE1/pMB1/pBR322/pUC origin of replication
    793..885     +  CDS            lacI (fragment): lac repressor; lacI; The lac repressor binds to the lac operator to inhibit transcription in E. coli. This inhibition can be relieved by adding lactose or isopropyl-β-D-thiogalactopyranoside (IPTG).
    898..919     +  protein_bind   CAP binding site: CAP binding activates transcription in the presence of cAMP. E. coli catabolite activator protein
    934..964     +  promoter       lac promoter: promoter for the E. coli lac operon
    972..988     +  protein_bind   lac operator: The lac repressor binds to the lac operator to inhibit transcription in E. coli. This inhibition can be relieved by adding lactose or isopropyl-β-D-thiogalactopyranoside (IPTG). lac repressor encoded by lacI
   1030..1048    +  promoter       SP6 promoter: promoter for bacteriophage SP6 RNA polymerase
   1060..1122    +  CDS            VESPI_VESMG (fragment): Experimental evidence at protein level: Swiss-Prot protein existence level 1. Shows contractile activity on isolated ileum smooth muscle. From Vespa magnifica (Hornet).
   1128..1628    -  CDS            POU2F2 (fragment): PO2F2_HUMAN - Also known as OCT2, OTF2. Experimental evidence at protein level: Swiss-Prot protein existence level 1. [Isoform 5]: Activates the U2 small nuclear RNA (snRNA) promoter. From Homo sapiens (Human).
   1690..1708    -  promoter       T7 promoter: promoter for bacteriophage T7 RNA polymerase
   1711..1868    +  CDS            lacZα (fragment): LacZα fragment of β-galactosidase; lacZ fragment
   1872..2300    +  rep_origin     f1 ori (sequence partly withheld): f1 bacteriophage origin of replication; arrow indicates direction of (+) strand synthesis
   2328..2378    -  misc_feature   bom (fragment): basis of mobility region from pBR322
   2405..2509    +  promoter       AmpR promoter: bla
   2510..3370    +  CDS            AmpR: β-lactamase; bla; confers resistance to ampicillin, carbenicillin, and related antibiotics
