[The description below was written by a language model from this plasmid's Addgene catalogue record and pLannotate feature annotations shown in this document.]
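Description:
pISH-Pou2f2 is a riboprobe template plasmid built on the pGEM-T Easy cloning vector, carrying a roughly 500 bp fragment of mouse Pou2f2 (also known as Oct-2), a POU-domain homeobox transcription factor gene. It is intended only for in vitro synthesis of labelled RNA probes for in situ hybridization and is explicitly not an expression construct. The plasmid is maintained in E. coli at high copy through a ColE1/pUC-type origin and selected with ampicillin via the β-lactamase gene and its own promoter. An f1 phage origin is also present, a standard backbone element that permits single-stranded DNA production.

The insert sits in the multiple cloning site, interrupting the lacZα region downstream of the lac promoter and operator, which is the arrangement normally used for blue/white screening in this backbone. It is flanked by opposing bacteriophage SP6 and T7 promoters, so either strand can be transcribed by choosing the polymerase. In the sequence record the Pou2f2 coding fragment lies on the minus strand relative to the SP6 promoter, consistent with the depositor's note that linearizing with NcoI and transcribing with SP6 RNA polymerase gives the antisense probe. By implication, T7 would yield the sense strand, though the record does not say so.

The automated annotation matches the insert to the human POU2F2 protein, which reflects sequence conservation rather than the source species, and a short hit to a hornet peptide in the polylinker is almost certainly spurious. The plasmid comes from a study of homeobox gene expression in the mouse olfactory epithelium.
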