Addgene plasmid #84320: pISH-Pou2f2
Purpose: Use to synthesize riboprobes for in situ hybridization (ISH) probe for Pou2f2. Not for gene expression.
Depositing lab: Peter Mombaerts. Depositing organization: Max Planck Research Unit for Neurogenetics. Publication: Expression of homeobox genes in the mouse olfactory epithelium. Parrilla M, Chang I, Degl'Innocenti A, Omura M. J Comp Neurol. 2016 Oct 1;524(14):2713-39. doi: 10.1002/cne.24051. Epub 2016 Jun 19. PubMed 27243442.
Backbone
  Vector backbone: pGEM-T easy
  Backbone manufacturer: Promega
  Backbone size w/o insert (bp): 3015
Growth in bacteria
  Bacterial resistance: Ampicillin, 100 μg/mL
  Growth temperature: 37°C
  Growth strain: DH5alpha
  Copy number: High Copy
Gene/Insert
  Gene/Insert name: Pou2f2
  Species: M. musculus (mouse)
  Insert size (bp): 502
  Entrez Gene: Pou2f2 (a.k.a. Oct-2, Oct2a, Oct2b, Otf-2, Otf2)
  Cloning method: Unknown
  Sequencing primers: 5′ T7; 3′ SP6
Terms and licenses: Academic/Nonprofit Terms; Industry Terms: Not Available to Industry
Depositor comments: NcoI digestion and SP6 RNA polymerase for antisense probe
How to cite: pISH-Pou2f2 was a gift from Peter Mombaerts (Addgene plasmid # 84320 ; http://n2t.net/addgene:84320 ; RRID:Addgene_84320)
