>Addgene plasmid #84320 | pISH-Pou2f2 | depositor partial sequence | sequence record 160914 | insert
ACCATCAGAACCCCCAGAATAAAGCGTCCCCATTCTCTGTGTCCCCAACTGGCCCCAGCACCAAGATCAA
GGCTGAAGACCCCAGTGGCGATTCAGCCCCAGCAGCACCCCCGCCCCCCCAGCCGGCTCAGCCTCATCTG
CCCCAGGCCCAACTCATGCTGACGGGCAGCCAGCTAGCTGGGGACATACAGCAACTCCTCCAGCTCCAGC
AGCTGGTGCTTGTCCCCGGCCACCACCTCCAGCCACCTGCTCAGTTCCTGCTGCCACAGGCACAGCAGAG
TCAGCCAGGCCTGCTACCAACGCCAAATCTATTCCAGCTACCTCAACAAACCCAGGGAGCTCTCCTGACC
TCCCAGCCCCGGGCTGGGCTTCCTACACAGCCCCCGAAATGCTTGGAGCCGCCCTCCCACCCGGAGGAGC
CCAGCGATCTGGAGGAGCTGGAACAGTTTGCTCGCACCTTCAAGCAACGCCGCATCAAGCTGGGCTTCAC
ACAGGGTGATGT
